Addgene plasmid #102930: pLJC5-Tmem192-3xHA
Purpose: Lentiviral expression of a lysosomal tag (Tmem192-HA)
Depositing lab: David Sabatini. Depositing organization: Whitehead Institute for Biomedical Research. Publication: Lysosomal metabolomics reveals V-ATPase- and mTOR-dependent regulation of amino acid efflux from lysosomes. Abu-Remaileh M, Wyant GA, Kim C, Laqtom NN, Abbasi M, Chan SH, Freinkman E, Sabatini DM. Science. 2017 Nov 10;358(6364):807-813. doi: 10.1126/science.aan6298. Epub 2017 Oct 26. PubMed 29074583.
Backbone
  Vector backbone: pLJC5
  Vector type: Lentiviral
  Selectable markers: Puromycin
Growth in bacteria
  Bacterial resistance: Ampicillin, 100 μg/mL
  Growth temperature: 37°C
  Growth strain: NEB Stable
  Copy number: Unknown
Gene/Insert
  Gene/Insert name: Tmem192
  Species: H. sapiens (human)
  Entrez Gene: TMEM192
  Promoter: ubc
  Tag / fusion protein: HA (C terminal on insert)
  Cloning method: Restriction Enzyme; 5′ cloning site AgeI (not destroyed); 3′ cloning site EcorI (not destroyed)
  Sequencing primers: 5′ CGAAGGAATAGAAGAAGAAGGTGGAGA
Terms and licenses: Academic/Nonprofit Terms; Industry Terms: Not Available to Industry
How to cite: pLJC5-Tmem192-3xHA was a gift from David Sabatini (Addgene plasmid # 102930 ; http://n2t.net/addgene:102930 ; RRID:Addgene_102930)
