[The description below was written by a language model from this plasmid's Addgene catalogue record and pLannotate feature annotations shown in this document.]
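Description:
pLJC5-Tmem192-3xHA is a lentiviral transfer plasmid of about 9 kb, built on the pLJC5 backbone, for stable expression of an epitope-tagged lysosomal membrane protein in mammalian cells. It is propagated in E. coli through a high-copy ColE1/pUC-type origin with ampicillin selection from the β-lactamase gene. The backbone also carries an f1 origin, an SV40 origin and remnants of a lac/T3/T7 cloning region. The viral portion has a third-generation layout. An RSV promoter replaces the U3 of a truncated HIV-1 5′ LTR to drive genomic RNA production in packaging cells. It is followed by the Ψ packaging signal with a partial gag sequence and the Rev response element for nuclear export of the unspliced genome. The 3′ LTR carries a U3 deletion, so the integrated provirus is self-inactivating, and an SV40 polyadenylation signal lies downstream.

The payload is human TMEM192, cloned between AgeI and EcoRI sites and expressed from the human ubiquitin C promoter, with HA epitopes fused to its C terminus. The annotation detects only a fragment of the 3xHA element, although the plasmid name indicates three copies. A cPPT/CTS element sits after the insert rather than upstream of it. It is followed by a separate cassette in which the human PGK promoter drives puromycin N-acetyltransferase, allowing selection of transduced cells with puromycin. The record's stated purpose is lentiviral expression of a lysosomal tag. Because TMEM192 resides in the lysosomal membrane, the HA tag marks these organelles. The associated publication on lysosomal metabolomics suggests the tag is used to capture lysosomes by anti-HA affinity for analysis of their contents.
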