Features (pLannotate 1.2.2; 27 found; start..end, strand, type, name):
    446..1258    +  CDS            TMEM192: TM192_HUMAN - Experimental evidence at protein level: Swiss-Prot protein existence level 1. From Homo sapiens (Human).
   1273..1296    +  CDS            3xHA (fragment): three tandem HA epitope tags
   1435..1552    +  misc_feature   cPPT/CTS: central polypurine tract and central termination sequence of HIV-1
   1601..2111    +  promoter       hPGK promoter: human phosphoglycerate kinase 1 promoter
   2133..2732    +  CDS            PuroR: puromycin N-acetyltransferase; pac from Streptomyces alboniger; confers resistance to puromycin
   2775..2858    +  CDS            nef (fragment): NEF_HV1Z2 - Experimental evidence at protein level: Swiss-Prot protein existence level 1. Extracellular Nef protein targets CD4(+) T-lymphocytes for apoptosis by interacting with CXCR4 surface receptors. From Human immunodeficiency virus type 1 group M subtype D (isolate Z2/CDC-Z34) (HIV-1).
   2860..3093    +  LTR            3' LTR (ΔU3): self-inactivating 3' long terminal repeat (LTR) from HIV-1
   3165..3286    +  polyA_signal   SV40 poly(A) signal: SV40 polyadenylation signal
   3326..3461    +  rep_origin     SV40 ori: SV40 origin of replication
   3482..3500    -  promoter       T7 promoter: promoter for bacteriophage T7 RNA polymerase
   3508..3663    +  CDS            lacZα (fragment): LacZα fragment of β-galactosidase; lacZ fragment
   3668..4096    +  rep_origin     f1 ori (sequence partly withheld): f1 bacteriophage origin of replication; arrow indicates direction of (+) strand synthesis
   4162..4253    +  promoter       AmpR promoter: bla
   4254..5114    +  CDS            AmpR: β-lactamase; bla; confers resistance to ampicillin, carbenicillin, and related antibiotics
   5285..5873    +  rep_origin     ori: high-copy-number ColE1/pMB1/pBR322/pUC origin of replication
   6056..6148    +  CDS            lacI (fragment): lac repressor; lacI; The lac repressor binds to the lac operator to inhibit transcription in E. coli. This inhibition can be relieved by adding lactose or isopropyl-β-D-thiogalactopyranoside (IPTG).
   6161..6182    +  protein_bind   CAP binding site: CAP binding activates transcription in the presence of cAMP. E. coli catabolite activator protein
   6197..6227    +  promoter       lac promoter: promoter for the E. coli lac operon
   6235..6251    +  protein_bind   lac operator: The lac repressor binds to the lac operator to inhibit transcription in E. coli. This inhibition can be relieved by adding lactose or isopropyl-β-D-thiogalactopyranoside (IPTG). lac repressor encoded by lacI
   6296..6314    +  promoter       T3 promoter: promoter for bacteriophage T3 RNA polymerase
   6342..6568    +  promoter       RSV promoter: Rous sarcoma virus enhancer/promoter
   6569..6749    +  LTR            5' LTR (truncated): truncated 5' long terminal repeat (LTR) from HIV-1
   6796..6921    +  misc_feature   HIV-1 Ψ: packaging signal of human immunodeficiency virus type 1
   6905..7268    +  CDS            HIV-1 gag (fragment): gag protein from human immunodeficiency virus 1; gag
   7414..7647    +  misc_feature   RRE: The Rev response element (RRE) of HIV-1 allows for Rev-dependent mRNA export from the nucleus to the cytoplasm.
   8024..8124    +  CDS            Rev (fragment): human immunodeficiency virus 1 (HIV-1) Rev protein; rev; enhances nuclear export of unspliced and incompletely spliced viral mRNAs
   8165..422     +  promoter       UbC promoter (across the origin): human ubiquitin C promoter
>Addgene plasmid #102930 | pLJC5-Tmem192-3xHA | addgene full sequence | sequence record 414010 | Addgene NGS Result
CCGTTGGGCAGTGCACCCGTACCTTTGGGAGCGCGCGCCCTCGTCGTGTCGTGACGTCACCCGTTCTGTT
GGCTTATAATGCAGGGTGGGGCCACCTGCCGGTAGGTGTGCGGTAGGCTTTTCTCCGTCGCAGGACGCAG
GGTTCGGGCCTAGGGTAGGCTCTCCTGAATCGACAGGCGCCGGACCTCTGGTGAGGGGAGGGATAAGTGA
GGCGTCAGTTTCTTTGGTCGGTTTTATGTACCTATCTTCTTAAGTAGCTGAAGCTCCGGTTTTGAACTAT
GCGCTCGGGGTTGGCGAGTGTGTTTTGTGAAGTTTTTTAGGCACCTTTTGAAATGTAATCATTTGGGTCA
ATATGTAATTTTCAGTGTTAGACTAGTAAATTGTCCGCTAAATTCTGGCCGTTTTTGGCTTTTTTGTTAG
ACGAAGCGCTAGCGCTACCGGTACCATGGCGGCGGGGGGCAGGATGGAGGACGGTTCCTTGGATATCACC
CAGAGTATTGAAGACGACCCACTTCTGGATGCCCAGCTTCTCCCACACCACTCATTACAAGCTCACTTTA
GACCCCGATTCCATCCTCTTCCTACAGTCATCATAGTGAATCTTCTGTGGTTTATTCATCTCGTGTTTGT
TGTTTTAGCATTTTTAACAGGTGTGCTTTGTTCTTATCCTAATCCAAATGAGGACAAGTGCCCAGGAAAT
TACACAAACCCATTGAAAGTTCAGACGGTTATAATCCTTGGGAAAGTTATTTTGTGGATTCTCCATTTAC
TCCTTGAATGCTACATCCAGTATCACCACAGCAAAATCAGAAACCGAGGCTATAACTTGATCTACCGATC
AACAAGGCATCTCAAGAGACTTGCGTTGATGATACAGTCCTCTGGCAACACAGTGCTTCTCCTCATACTG
TGCATGCAGCACTCCTTCCCAGAGCCTGGCAGATTGTATCTTGACCTCATTCTGGCCATCTTGGCACTGG
AACTCATCTGTTCCCTGATATGTCTCCTCATTTACACAGTGAAAATCCGGAGATTTAATAAAGCTAAACC
AGAGCCTGATATACTTGAAGAAGAAAAAATCTATGCTTACCCCAGCAATATTACCTCGGAGACTGGATTC
AGAACTATTTCAAGCCTAGAAGAAATTGTTGAAAAGCAAGGAGACACCATTGAATACCTGAAGCGACACA
ATGCGCTGCTGAGTAAGCGATTGTTGGCTCTCACTTCCTCAGACCTGGGCTGTCAGCCAAGTAGAACGGG
AGGTGGAGGTAGTTATCCCTATGACGTGCCTGATTACGCCGGCACAGGATCCTACCCCTATGATGTGCCT
GACTACGCTGGCAGCGCCGGATACCCTTATGATGTGCCTGATTATGCTGGAGGGAGCGGCTAAGAATTCT
CGACCTCGAGACAAATGGCAGTATTCATCCACAATTTTAAAAGAAAAGGGGGGATTGGGGGGTACAGTGC
AGGGGAAAGAATAGTAGACATAATAGCAACAGACATACAAACTAAAGAATTACAAAAACAAATTACAAAA
ATTCAAAATTTTCGGGTTTATTACAGGGACAGCAGAGATCCACTTTGGCCGCGGCTCGAGGGGGTTGGGG
TTGCGCCTTTTCCAAGGCAGCCCTGGGTTTGCGCAGGGACGCGGCTGCTCTGGGCGTGGTTCCGGGAAAC
GCAGCGGCGCCGACCCTGGGTCTCGCACATTCTTCACGTCCGTTCGCAGCGTCACCCGGATCTTCGCCGC
TACCCTTGTGGGCCCCCCGGCGACGCTTCCTGCTCCGCCCCTAAGTCGGGAAGGTTCCTTGCGGTTCGCG
GCGTGCCGGACGTGACAAACGGAAGCCGCACGTCTCACTAGTACCCTCGCAGACGGACAGCGCCAGGGAG
CAATGGCAGCGCGCCGACCGCGATGGGCTGTGGCCAATAGCGGCTGCTCAGCAGGGCGCGCCGAGAGCAG
CGGCCGGGAAGGGGCGGTGCGGGAGGCGGGGTGTGGGGCGGTAGTGTGGGCCCTGTTCCTGCCCGCGCGG
TGTTCCGCATTCTGCAAGCCTCCGGAGCGCACGTCGGCAGTCGGCTCCCTCGTTGACCGAATCACCGACC
TCTCTCCCCAGGGGGATCCACCGGAGCTTACCATGACCGAGTACAAGCCCACGGTGCGCCTCGCCACCCG
CGACGACGTCCCCAGGGCCGTACGCACCCTCGCCGCCGCGTTCGCCGACTACCCCGCCACGCGCCACACC
GTCGATCCGGACCGCCACATCGAGCGGGTCACCGAGCTGCAAGAACTCTTCCTCACGCGCGTCGGGCTCG
ACATCGGCAAGGTGTGGGTCGCGGACGACGGCGCCGCGGTGGCGGTCTGGACCACGCCGGAGAGCGTCGA
AGCGGGGGCGGTGTTCGCCGAGATCGGCCCGCGCATGGCCGAGTTGAGCGGTTCCCGGCTGGCCGCGCAG
CAACAGATGGAAGGCCTCCTGGCGCCGCACCGGCCCAAGGAGCCCGCGTGGTTCCTGGCCACCGTCGGCG
TCTCGCCCGACCACCAGGGCAAGGGTCTGGGCAGCGCCGTCGTGCTCCCCGGAGTGGAGGCGGCCGAGCG
CGCCGGGGTGCCCGCCTTCCTGGAGACCTCCGCGCCCCGCAACCTCCCCTTCTACGAGCGGCTCGGCTTC
ACCGTCACCGCCGACGTCGAGGTGCCCGAAGGACCGCGCACCTGGTGCATGACCCGCAAGCCCGGTGCCT
GACGCCCGCCCCACGACCCGCAGCGCCCGACCGAAAGGAGCGCACGACCCCATGCATCGGTACCTTTAAG
ACCAATGACTTACAAGGCAGCTGTAGATCTTAGCCACTTTTTAAAAGAAAAGGGGGGACTGGAAGGGCTA
ATTCACTCCCAACGAAGACAAGATCTGCTTTTTGCTTGTACTGGGTCTCTCTGGTTAGACCAGATCTGAG
CCTGGGAGCTCTCTGGCTAACTAGGGAACCCACTGCTTAAGCCTCAATAAAGCTTGCCTTGAGTGCTTCA
AGTAGTGTGTGCCCGTCTGTTGTGTGACTCTGGTAACTAGAGATCCCTCAGACCCTTTTAGTCAGTGTGG
AAAATCTCTAGCAGTAGTAGTTCATGTCATCTTATTATTCAGTATTTATAACTTGCAAAGAAATGAATAT
CAGAGAGTGAGAGGAACTTGTTTATTGCAGCTTATAATGGTTACAAATAAAGCAATAGCATCACAAATTT
CACAAATAAAGCATTTTTTTCACTGCATTCTAGTTGTGGTTTGTCCAAACTCATCAATGTATCTTATCAT
GTCTGGCTCTAGCTATCCCGCCCCTAACTCCGCCCATCCCGCCCCTAACTCCGCCCAGTTCCGCCCATTC
TCCGCCCCATGGCTGACTAATTTTTTTTATTTATGCAGAGGCCGAGGCCGCCTCGGCCTCTGAGCTATTC
CAGAAGTAGTGAGGAGGCTTTTTTGGAGGCCTAGGGACGTACCCAATTCGCCCTATAGTGAGTCGTATTA
CGCGCGCTCACTGGCCGTCGTTTTACAACGTCGTGACTGGGAAAACCCTGGCGTTACCCAACTTAATCGC
CTTGCAGCACATCCCCCTTTCGCCAGCTGGCGTAATAGCGAAGAGGCCCGCACCGATCGCCCTTCCCAAC
AGTTGCGCAGCCTGAATGGCGAATGGG
[124 nt withheld, positions 3668-3791]
C
[91 nt withheld, positions 3793-3883]
A
[49 nt withheld, positions 3885-3933]
CCTTTGACGTTGGAGTCCACGTTCTTT
[37 nt withheld, positions 3961-3997]
ACCCTATCTCGGTCTATTCTTTTGATTTATAAGGGATTTTGCCGATTTCGGCCTATTGGTTAAAAAATGA
GCTGATTTAACAAAAATTTAACGCGAATTTTAACAAAATATTAACGCTTACAATTTAGGTGGCACTTTTC
GGGGAAATGTGTGCGGAACCCCTATTTGTTTATTTTTCTAAATACATTCAAATATGTATCCGCTCATGAG
ACAATAACCCTGATAAATGCTTCAATAATATTGAAAAAGGAAGAGTATGAGTATTCAACATTTCCGTGTC
GCCCTTATTCCCTTTTTTGCGGCATTTTGCCTTCCTGTTTTTGCTCACCCAGAAACGCTGGTGAAAGTAA
AAGATGCTGAAGATCAGTTGGGTGCACGAGTGGGTTACATCGAACTGGATCTCAACAGCGGTAAGATCCT
TGAGAGTTTTCGCCCCGAAGAACGTTTTCCAATGATGAGCACTTTTAAAGTTCTGCTATGTGGCGCGGTA
TTATCCCGTATTGACGCCGGGCAAGAGCAACTCGGTCGCCGCATACACTATTCTCAGAATGACTTGGTTG
AGTACTCACCAGTCACAGAAAAGCATCTTACGGATGGCATGACAGTAAGAGAATTATGCAGTGCTGCCAT
AACCATGAGTGATAACACTGCGGCCAACTTACTTCTGACAACGATCGGAGGACCGAAGGAGCTAACCGCT
TTTTTGCACAACATGGGGGATCATGTAACTCGCCTTGATCGTTGGGAACCGGAGCTGAATGAAGCCATAC
CAAACGACGAGCGTGACACCACGATGCCTGTAGCAATGGCAACAACGTTGCGCAAACTATTAACTGGCGA
ACTACTTACTCTAGCTTCCCGGCAACAATTAATAGACTGGATGGAGGCGGATAAAGTTGCAGGACCACTT
CTGCGCTCGGCCCTTCCGGCTGGCTGGTTTATTGCTGATAAATCTGGAGCCGGTGAGCGTGGGTCTCGCG
GTATCATTGCAGCACTGGGGCCAGATGGTAAGCCCTCCCGTATCGTAGTTATCTACACGACGGGGAGTCA
GGCAACTATGGATGAACGAAATAGACAGATCGCTGAGATAGGTGCCTCACTGATTAAGCATTGGTAACTG
TCAGACCAAGTTTACTCATATATACTTTAGATTGATTTAAAACTTCATTTTTAATTTAAAAGGATCTAGG
TGAAGATCCTTTTTGATAATCTCATGACCAAAATCCCTTAACGTGAGTTTTCGTTCCACTGAGCGTCAGA
CCCCGTAGAAAAGATCAAAGGATCTTCTTGAGATCCTTTTTTTCTGCGCGTAATCTGCTGCTTGCAAACA
AAAAAACCACCGCTACCAGCGGTGGTTTGTTTGCCGGATCAAGAGCTACCAACTCTTTTTCCGAAGGTAA
CTGGCTTCAGCAGAGCGCAGATACCAAATACTGTTCTTCTAGTGTAGCCGTAGTTAGGCCACCACTTCAA
GAACTCTGTAGCACCGCCTACATACCTCGCTCTGCTAATCCTGTTACCAGTGGCTGCTGCCAGTGGCGAT
AAGTCGTGTCTTACCGGGTTGGACTCAAGACGATAGTTACCGGATAAGGCGCAGCGGTCGGGCTGAACGG
GGGGTTCGTGCACACAGCCCAGCTTGGAGCGAACGACCTACACCGAACTGAGATACCTACAGCGTGAGCT
ATGAGAAAGCGCCACGCTTCCCGAAGGGAGAAAGGCGGACAGGTATCCGGTAAGCGGCAGGGTCGGAACA
GGAGAGCGCACGAGGGAGCTTCCAGGGGGAAACGCCTGGTATCTTTATAGTCCTGTCGGGTTTCGCCACC
TCTGACTTGAGCGTCGATTTTTGTGATGCTCGTCAGGGGGGCGGAGCCTATGGAAAAACGCCAGCAACGC
GGCCTTTTTACGGTTCCTGGCCTTTTGCTGGCCTTTTGCTCACATGTTCTTTCCTGCGTTATCCCCTGAT
TCTGTGGATAACCGTATTACCGCCTTTGAGTGAGCTGATACCGCTCGCCGCAGCCGAACGACCGAGCGCA
GCGAGTCAGTGAGCGAGGAAGCGGAAGAGCGCCCAATACGCAAACCGCCTCTCCCCGCGCGTTGGCCGAT
TCATTAATGCAGCTGGCACGACAGGTTTCCCGACTGGAAAGCGGGCAGTGAGCGCAACGCAATTAATGTG
AGTTAGCTCACTCATTAGGCACCCCAGGCTTTACACTTTATGCTTCCGGCTCGTATGTTGTGTGGAATTG
TGAGCGGATAACAATTTCACACAGGAAACAGCTATGACCATGATTACGCCAAGCGCGCAATTAACCCTCA
CTAAAGGGAACAAAAGCTGGAGCTGCAAGCTTAATGTAGTCTTATGCAATACTCTTGTAGTCTTGCAACA
TGGTAACGATGAGTTAGCAACATGCCTTACAAGGAGAGAAAAAGCACCGTGCATGCCGATTGGTGGAAGT
AAGGTGGTACGATCGTGCCTTATTAGGAAGGCAACAGACGGGTCTGACATGGATTGGACGAACCACTGAA
TTGCCGCATTGCAGAGATATTGTATTTAAGTGCCTAGCTCGATACATAAACGGGTCTCTCTGGTTAGACC
AGATCTGAGCCTGGGAGCTCTCTGGCTAACTAGGGAACCCACTGCTTAAGCCTCAATAAAGCTTGCCTTG
AGTGCTTCAAGTAGTGTGTGCCCGTCTGTTGTGTGACTCTGGTAACTAGAGATCCCTCAGACCCTTTTAG
TCAGTGTGGAAAATCTCTAGCAGTGGCGCCCGAACAGGGACTTGAAAGCGAAAGGGAAACCAGAGGAGCT
CTCTCGACGCAGGACTCGGCTTGCTGAAGCGCGCACGGCAAGAGGCGAGGGGCGGCGACTGGTGAGTACG
CCAAAAATTTTGACTAGCGGAGGCTAGAAGGAGAGAGATGGGTGCGAGAGCGTCAGTATTAAGCGGGGGA
GAATTAGATCGCGATGGGAAAAAATTCGGTTAAGGCCAGGGGGAAAGAAAAAATATAAATTAAAACATAT
AGTATGGGCAAGCAGGGAGCTAGAACGATTCGCAGTTAATCCTGGCCTGTTAGAAACATCAGAAGGCTGT
AGACAAATACTGGGACAGCTACAACCATCCCTTCAGACAGGATCAGAAGAACTTAGATCATTATATAATA
CAGTAGCAACCCTCTATTGTGTGCATCAAAGGATAGAGATAAAAGACACCAAGGAAGCTTTAGACAAGAT
AGAGGAAGAGCAAAACAAAAGTAAGACCACCGCACAGCAAGCAGCAGCTGATCTTCAGACCTGGAGGAGG
AGATATGAGGGACAATTGGAGAAGTGAATTATATAAATATAAAGTAGTAAAAATTGAACCATTAGGAGTA
GCACCCACCAAGGCAAAGAGAAGAGTGGTGCAGAGAGAAAAAAGAGCAGTGGGAATAGGAGCTTTGTTCC
TTGGGTTCTTGGGAGCAGCAGGAAGCACTATGGGCGCAGCGTCAATGACGCTGACGGTACAGGCCAGACA
ATTATTGTCTGGTATAGTGCAGCAGCAGAACAATTTGCTGAGGGCTATTGAGGCGCAACAGCATCTGTTG
CAACTCACAGTCTGGGGCATCAAGCAGCTCCAGGCAAGAATCCTGGCTGTGGAAAGATACCTAAAGGATC
AACAGCTCCTGGGGATTTGGGGTTGCTCTGGAAAACTCATTTGCACCACTGCTGTGCCTTGGAATGCTAG
TTGGAGTAATAAATCTCTGGAACAGATTTGGAATCACACGACCTGGATGGAGTGGGACAGAGAAATTAAC
AATTACACAAGCTTAATACACTCCTTAATTGAAGAATCGCAAAACCAGCAAGAAAAGAATGAACAAGAAT
TATTGGAATTAGATAAATGGGCAAGTTTGTGGAATTGGTTTAACATAACAAATTGGCTGTGGTATATAAA
ATTATTCATAATGATAGTAGGAGGCTTGGTAGGTTTAAGAATAGTTTTTGCTGTACTTTCTATAGTGAAT
AGAGTTAGGCAGGGATATTCACCATTATCGTTTCAGACCCACCTCCCAACCCCGAGGGGACCCGACAGGC
CCGAAGGAATAGAAGAAGAAGGTGGAGAGAGAGACAGAGACAGATCCATTCGATTAGTGAACGGATCTCG
ACGGTATCGATCACGAGACTAGCCTCGAGCGGGATCTGGCCTCCGCGCCGGGTTTTGGCGCCTCCCGCGG
GCGCCCCCCTCCTCACGGCGAGCGCTGCCACGTCAGACGAAGGGCGCAGCGAGCGTCCTGATCCTTCCGC
CCGGACGCTCAGGACAGCGGCCCGCTGCTCATAAGACTCGGCCTTAGAACCCCAGTATCAGCAGAAGGAC
ATTTTAGGACGGGACTTGGGTGACTCTAGGGCACTGGTTTTCTTTCCAGAGAGCGGAACAGGCGAGGAAA
AGTAGTCCCTTCTCGGCGATTCTGCGGAGGGATCTCCGTGGGGCGGTGAACGCCGATGATTATATAAGGA
CGCGCCGGGTGTGGCACAGCTAGTTCCGTCGCAGCCGGGATTTGGGTCGCGGTTCTTGTTTGTGGATCGC
TGTGATCGTCACTTGGTGAGTAGCGGGCTGCTGGGCTGGCCGGGGCTTTCGTGGCCGCCGGGCCGCTCGG
TGGGACGGAAGCGTGTGGAGAGACCGCCAAGGGCTGTAGTCTGGGTCCGCGAGCAAGGTTGCCCTGAACT
GGGGGTTGGGGGGAGCGCAGCAAAATGGCGGCTGTTCCCGAGTCTTGAATGGAAGACGCTTGTGAGGCGG
GCTGTGAGGTCGTTGAAACAAGGTGGGGGGCATGGTGGGCGGCAAGAACCCAAGGTCTTGAGGCCTTCGC
TAATGCGGGAAAGCTCTTATTCGGGTGAGATGGGCTGGGGCACCATCTGGGGACCCTGACGTGAAGTTTG
TCACTGACTGGAGAACTCGGTTTGTCGTCTGTTGCGGGGGCGGCAGTTATGGCGGTG
