>Addgene plasmid #102930 | pLJC5-Tmem192-3xHA | depositor partial sequence | sequence record 199162 | Insert-Tmem192
ATGGCGGCGGGGGGCAGGATGGAGGACGGTTCCTTGGATATCACCCAGAGTATTGAAGACGACCCACTTC
TGGATGCCCAGCTTCTCCCACACCACTCATTACAAGCTCACTTTAGACCCCGATTCCATCCTCTTCCTAC
AGTCATCATAGTGAATCTTCTGTGGTTTATTCATCTCGTGTTTGTTGTTTTAGCATTTTTAACAGGTGTG
CTTTGTTCTTATCCTAATCCAAATGAGGACAAGTGCCCAGGAAATTACACAAACCCATTGAAAGTTCAGA
CGGTTATAATCCTTGGGAAAGTTATTTTGTGGATTCTCCATTTACTCCTTGAATGCTACATCCAGTATCA
CCACAGCAAAATCAGAAACCGAGGCTATAACTTGATCTACCGATCAACAAGGCATCTCAAGAGACTTGCG
TTGATGATACAGTCCTCTGGCAACACAGTGCTTCTCCTCATACTGTGCATGCAGCACTCCTTCCCAGAGC
CTGGCAGATTGTATCTTGACCTCATTCTGGCCATCTTGGCACTGGAACTCATCTGTTCCCTGATATGTCT
CCTCATTTACACAGTGAAAATCCGGAGATTTAATAAAGCTAAACCAGAGCCTGATATACTTGAAGAAGAA
AAAATCTATGCTTACCCCAGCAATATTACCTCGGAGACTGGATTCAGAACTATTTCAAGCCTAGAAGAAA
TTGTTGAAAAGCAAGGAGACACCATTGAATACCTGAAGCGACACAATGCGCTGCTGAGTAAGCGATTGTT
GGCTCTCACTTCCTCAGACCTGGGCTGTCAGCCAAGTAGAACG
